>Addgene plasmid #120467 | EF1a_NEUROG1_P2A_Hygro_Barcode | addgene full sequence | sequence record 234646 | Addgene NGS Result
GTCGACGGATCGGGAGATCTCCCGATCCCCTATGGTGCACTCTCAGTACAATCTGCTCTGATGCCGCATA
GTTAAGCCAGTATCTGCTCCCTGCTTGTGTGTTGGAGGTCGCTGAGTAGTGCGCGAGCAAAATTTAAGCT
ACAACAAGGCAAGGCTTGACCGACAATTGCATGAAGAATCTGCTTAGGGTTAGGCGTTTTGCGCTGCTTC
GCGATGTACGGGCCAGATATACGCGTTGACATTGATTATTGACTAGTTATTAATAGTAATCAATTACGGG
GTCATTAGTTCATAGCCCATATATGGAGTTCCGCGTTACATAACTTACGGTAAATGGCCCGCCTGGCTGA
CCGCCCAACGACCCCCGCCCATTGACGTCAATAATGACGTATGTTCCCATAGTAACGCCAATAGGGACTT
TCCATTGACGTCAATGGGTGGAGTATTTACGGTAAACTGCCCACTTGGCAGTACATCAAGTGTATCATAT
GCCAAGTACGCCCCCTATTGACGTCAATGACGGTAAATGGCCCGCCTGGCATTATGCCCAGTACATGACC
TTATGGGACTTTCCTACTTGGCAGTACATCTACGTATTAGTCATCGCTATTACCATGGTGATGCGGTTTT
GGCAGTACATCAATGGGCGTGGATAGCGGTTTGACTCACGGGGATTTCCAAGTCTCCACCCCATTGACGT
CAATGGGAGTTTGTTTTGGCACCAAAATCAACGGGACTTTCCAAAATGTCGTAACAACTCCGCCCCATTG
ACGCAAATGGGCGGTAGGCGTGTACGGTGGGAGGTCTATATAAGCAGCGCGTTTTGCCTGTACTGGGTCT
CTCTGGTTAGACCAGATCTGAGCCTGGGAGCTCTCTGGCTAACTAGGGAACCCACTGCTTAAGCCTCAAT
AAAGCTTGCCTTGAGTGCTTCAAGTAGTGTGTGCCCGTCTGTTGTGTGACTCTGGTAACTAGAGATCCCT
CAGACCCTTTTAGTCAGTGTGGAAAATCTCTAGCAGTGGCGCCCGAACAGGGACTTGAAAGCGAAAGGGA
AACCAGAGGAGCTCTCTCGACGCAGGACTCGGCTTGCTGAAGCGCGCACGGCAAGAGGCGAGGGGCGGCG
ACTGGTGAGTACGCCAAAAATTTTGACTAGCGGAGGCTAGAAGGAGAGAGATGGGTGCGAGAGCGTCAGT
ATTAAGCGGGGGAGAATTAGATCGCGATGGGAAAAAATTCGGTTAAGGCCAGGGGGAAAGAAAAAATATA
AATTAAAACATATAGTATGGGCAAGCAGGGAGCTAGAACGATTCGCAGTTAATCCTGGCCTGTTAGAAAC
ATCAGAAGGCTGTAGACAAATACTGGGACAGCTACAACCATCCCTTCAGACAGGATCAGAAGAACTTAGA
TCATTATATAATACAGTAGCAACCCTCTATTGTGTGCATCAAAGGATAGAGATAAAAGACACCAAGGAAG
CTTTAGACAAGATAGAGGAAGAGCAAAACAAAAGTAAGACCACCGCACAGCAAGCGGCCGCTGATCTTCA
GACCTGGAGGAGGAGATATGAGGGACAATTGGAGAAGTGAATTATATAAATATAAAGTAGTAAAAATTGA
ACCATTAGGAGTAGCACCCACCAAGGCAAAGAGAAGAGTGGTGCAGAGAGAAAAAAGAGCAGTGGGAATA
GGAGCTTTGTTCCTTGGGTTCTTGGGAGCAGCAGGAAGCACTATGGGCGCAGCGTCAATGACGCTGACGG
TACAGGCCAGACAATTATTGTCTGGTATAGTGCAGCAGCAGAACAATTTGCTGAGGGCTATTGAGGCGCA
ACAGCATCTGTTGCAACTCACAGTCTGGGGCATCAAGCAGCTCCAGGCAAGAATCCTGGCTGTGGAAAGA
TACCTAAAGGATCAACAGCTCCTGGGGATTTGGGGTTGCTCTGGAAAACTCATTTGCACCACTGCTGTGC
CTTGGAATGCTAGTTGGAGTAATAAATCTCTGGAACAGATTTGGAATCACACGACCTGGATGGAGTGGGA
CAGAGAAATTAACAATTACACAAGCTTAATACACTCCTTAATTGAAGAATCGCAAAACCAGCAAGAAAAG
AATGAACAAGAATTATTGGAATTAGATAAATGGGCAAGTTTGTGGAATTGGTTTAACATAACAAATTGGC
TGTGGTATATAAAATTATTCATAATGATAGTAGGAGGCTTGGTAGGTTTAAGAATAGTTTTTGCTGTACT
TTCTATAGTGAATAGAGTTAGGCAGGGATATTCACCATTATCGTTTCAGACCCACCTCCCAACCCCGAGG
GGACCCGACAGGCCCGAAGGAATAGAAGAAGAAGGTGGAGAGAGAGACAGAGACAGATCCATTCGATTAG
TGAACGGATCGGCACTGCGTGCGCCAATTCTGCAGACAAATGGCAGTATTCATCCACAATTTTAAAAGAA
AAGGGGGGATTGGGGGGTACAGTGCAGGGGAAAGAATAGTAGACATAATAGCAACAGACATACAAACTAA
AGAATTACAAAAACAAATTACAAAAATTCAAAATTTTCGGGTTTATTACAGGGACAGCAGAGATCCAGTT
TGGTTAATTAATCGATAAGCTTTGCAAAGATGGATAAAGTTTTAAACAGAGAGGAATCTTTGCAGCTAAT
GGACCTTCTAGGTCTTGAAAGGAGTGGGAATTGGCTCCGGTGCCCGTCAGTGGGCAGAGCGCACATCGCC
CACAGTCCCCGAGAAGTTGGGGGGAGGGGTCGGCAATTGAACCGGTGCCTAGAGAAGGTGGCGCGGGGTA
AACTGGGAAAGTGATGTCGTGTACTGGCTCCGCCTTTTTCCCGAGGGTGGGGGAGAACCGTATATAAGTG
CAGTAGTCGCCGTGAACGTTCTTTTTCGCAACGGGTTTGCCGCCAGAACACAGGTAAGTGCCGTGTGTGG
TTCCCGCGGGCCTGGCCTCTTTACGGGTTATGGCCCTTGCGTGCCTTGAATTACTTCCACCTGGCTGCAG
TACGTGATTCTTGATCCCGAGCTTCGGGTTGGAAGTGGGTGGGAGAGTTCGAGGCCTTGCGCTTAAGGAG
CCCCTTCGCCTCGTGCTTGAGTTGAGGCCTGGCCTGGGCGCTGGGGCCGCCGCGTGCGAATCTGGTGGCA
CCTTCGCGCCTGTCTCGCTGCTTTCGATAAGTCTCTAGCCATTTAAAATTTTTGATGACCTGCTGCGACG
CTTTTTTTCTGGCAAGATAGTCTTGTAAATGCGGGCCAAGATCTGCACACTGGTATTTCGGTTTTTGGGG
CCGCGGGCGGCGACGGGGCCCGTGCGTCCCAGCGCACATGTTCGGCGAGGCGGGGCCTGCGAGCGCGGCC
ACCGAGAATCGGACGGGGGTAGTCTCAAGCTGGCCGGCCTGCTCTGGTGCCTGGCCTCGCGCCGCCGTGT
ATCGCCCCGCCCTGGGCGGCAAGGCTGGCCCGGTCGGCACCAGTTGCGTGAGCGGAAAGATGGCCGCTTC
CCGGCCCTGCTGCAGGGAGCTCAAAATGGAGGACGCGGCGCTCGGGAGAGCGGGCGGGTGAGTCACCCAC
ACAAAGGAAAAGGGCCTTTCCGTCCTCAGCCGTCGCTTCATGTGACTCCACGGAGTACCGGGCGCCGTCC
AGGCACCTCGATTAGTTCTCGAGCTTTTGGAGTACGTCGTCTTTAGGTTGGGGGGAGGGGTTTTATGCGA
TGGAGTTTCCCCACACTGAGTGGGTGGAGACTGAAGTTAGGCCAGCTTGGCACTTGATGTAATTCTCCTT
GGAATTTGCCCTTTTTGAGTTTGGATCTTGGTTCATTCTCAAGCCTCAGACAGTGGTTCAAAGTTTTTTT
CTTCCATTTCAGGTGTCGTGAGGAATTAGCTTGGTACTAATACGACTCACTATAGGGAGACCCAAGCTGG
CTAGGTAAGCTTGATATCGAATTCCTGCAGCCCGGGGGATCCCGCCACCATGCCAGCCCGCCTTGAGACC
TGCATCTCCGACCTCGACTGCGCCAGCAGCAGCGGCAGTGACCTATCCGGCTTCCTCACCGACGAGGAAG
ACTGTGCCAGACTCCAACAGGCAGCCTCCGCTTCGGGGCCGCCCGCGCCGGCCCGCAGGGGCGCGCCCAA
TATCTCCCGGGCGTCTGAGGTTCCAGGGGCACAGGACGACGAGCAGGAGAGGCGGCGGCGCCGCGGCCGG
ACGCGGGTCCGCTCCGAGGCGCTGCTGCACTCGCTGCGCAGGAGCCGGCGCGTCAAGGCCAACGATCGCG
AGCGCAACCGCATGCACAACTTGAACGCGGCCCTGGACGCACTGCGCAGCGTGCTGCCCTCGTTCCCCGA
CGACACCAAGCTCACCAAAATCGAGACGCTGCGCTTCGCCTACAACTACATCTGGGCTCTGGCCGAGACA
CTGCGCCTGGCGGATCAAGGGCTGCCCGGAGGCGGTGCCCGGGAGCGCCTCCTGCCGCCGCAGTGCGTCC
CCTGCCTGCCCGGTCCCCCAAGCCCCGCCAGCGACGCGGAGTCCTGGGGCTCAGGTGCCGCCGCCGCCTC
CCCGCTCTCTGACCCCAGTAGCCCAGCCGCCTCCGAAGACTTCACCTACCGCCCCGGCGACCCTGTTTTC
TCCTTCCCAAGCCTGCCCAAAGACTTGCTCCACACAACGCCCTGTTTCATTCCTTACCACGGATCCGGCG
CAACAAACTTCTCTCTGCTGAAACAAGCCGGAGATGTCGAAGAGAATCCTGGACCGATGAAAAAGCCTGA
ACTCACCGCGACGTCTGTCGAGAAGTTTCTGATCGAAAAGTTCGACAGCGTCTCCGACCTGATGCAGCTC
TCGGAGGGCGAAGAATCTCGTGCTTTCAGCTTCGATGTAGGAGGGCGTGGATATGTCCTGCGGGTAAATA
GCTGCGCCGATGGTTTCTACAAAGATCGTTATGTTTATCGGCACTTTGCATCGGCCGCGCTCCCGATTCC
GGAAGTGCTTGACATTGGGGAATTCAGCGAGAGCCTGACCTATTGCATCTCCCGCCGTGCACAGGGTGTC
ACGTTGCAAGACCTGCCTGAAACCGAACTGCCCGCTGTTCTGCAGCCGGTCGCGGAGGCCATGGATGCGA
TCGCTGCGGCCGATCTTAGCCAGACGAGCGGGTTCGGCCCATTCGGACCGCAAGGAATCGGTCAATACAC
TACATGGCGTGATTTCATATGCGCGATTGCTGATCCCCATGTGTATCACTGGCAAACTGTGATGGACGAC
ACCGTCAGTGCGTCCGTCGCGCAGGCTCTCGATGAGCTGATGCTTTGGGCCGAGGACTGCCCCGAAGTCC
GGCACCTCGTGCACGCGGATTTCGGCTCCAACAATGTCCTGACGGACAATGGCCGCATAACAGCGGTCAT
TGACTGGAGCGAGGCGATGTTCGGGGATTCCCAATACGAGGTCGCCAACATCTTCTTCTGGAGGCCGTGG
TTGGCTTGTATGGAGCAGCAGACGCGCTACTTCGAGCGGAGGCATCCGGAGCTTGCAGGATCGCCGCGGC
TCCGGGCGTATATGCTCCGCATTGGTCTTGACCAACTCTATCAGAGCTTGGTTGACGGCAATTTCGATGA
TGCAGCTTGGGCGCAGGGTCGATGCGACGCAATCGTCCGATCCGGAGCCGGGACTGTCGGGCGTACACAA
ATCGCCCGCAGAAGCGCGGCCGTCTGGACCGATGGCTGTGTAGAAGTACTCGCCGATAGTGGAAACCGAC
GCCCCAGCACTCGTCCGAGGGCAAAGGAATAAGTTAGAACTTTCCTGGCTGTTACGCGAAACTTTTCCGG
TCAGGTTCCTACTGACGGGCTTGTTAAACAGTGAACCGCCCGCCCCACGACCCGCAGCGCCCGACCGAAA
GGAGCGCACGACCCCATGCATCGAACAAAAGAAAAGGGGGGACTGGAAGGGCTAATTCACTCCCAACGAA
GACAAGATATCATAACTTCGTATAGCATACATTATACGAAGTTATCGGCTAGCTGGTCCGGACTGTACTG
GGTCTCTCTGGTTAGACCAGATCTGAGCCTGGGAGCTCTCTGGCTAACTAGGGAACCCACTGCTTAAGCC
TCAATAAAGCTTGCCTTGAGTGCTTCAAGTAGTGTGTGCCCGTCTGTTGTGTGACTCTGGTAACTAGAGA
TCCCTCAGACCCTTTTAGTCAGTGTGGAAAATCTCTAGCAGGGCCCGTTTAAACCCGCTGATCAGCCTCG
ACTGTGCCTTCTAGTTGCCAGCCATCTGTTGTTTGCCCCTCCCCCGTGCCTTCCTTGACCCTGGAAGGTG
CCACTCCCACTGTCCTTTCCTAATAAAATGAGGAAATTGCATCGCATTGTCTGAGTAGGTGTCATTCTAT
TCTGGGGGGTGGGGTGGGGCAGGACAGCAAGGGGGAGGATTGGGAAGACAATAGCAGGCATGCTGGGGAT
GCGGTGGGCTCTATGGCTTCTGAGGCGGAAAGAACCAGCTGGGGCTCTAGGGGGTATCCCC
[124 nt withheld, positions 6502-6625]
C
[91 nt withheld, positions 6627-6717]
A
[49 nt withheld, positions 6719-6767]
CCTTTGACGTTGGAGTCCACGTTCTTT
[37 nt withheld, positions 6795-6831]
ACCCTATCTCGGTCTATTCTTTTGATTTATAAGGGATTTTGCCGATTTCGGCCTATTGGTTAAAAAATGA
GCTGATTTAACAAAAATTTAACGCGAATTAATTCTGTGGAATGTGTGTCAGTTAGGGTGTGGAAAGTCCC
CAGGCTCCCCAGCAGGCAGAAGTATGCAAAGCATGCATCTCAATTAGTCAGCAACCAGGTGTGGAAAGTC
CCCAGGCTCCCCAGCAGGCAGAAGTATGCAAAGCATGCATCTCAATTAGTCAGCAACCATAGTCCCGCCC
CTAACTCCGCCCATCCCGCCCCTAACTCCGCCCAGTTCCGCCCATTCTCCGCCCCATGGCTGACTAATTT
TTTTTATTTATGCAGAGGCCGAGGCCGCCTCTGCCTCTGAGCTATTCCAGAAGTAGTGAGGAGGCTTTTT
TGGAGGCCTAGGCTTTTGCAAAAAGCTCCCGGGAGCTTGTATATCCATTTTCGGATCTGATCAGCACGTG
TTGACAATTAATCATCGGCATAGTATATCGGCATAGTATAATACGACAAGGTGAGGAACTAAACCATGGC
CAAGTTGACCAGTGCCGTTCCGGTGCTCACCGCGCGCGACGTCGCCGGAGCGGTCGAGTTCTGGACCGAC
CGGCTCGGGTTCTCCCGGGACTTCGTGGAGGACGACTTCGCCGGTGTGGTCCGGGACGACGTGACCCTGT
TCATCAGCGCGGTCCAGGACCAGGTGGTGCCGGACAACACCCTGGCCTGGGTGTGGGTGCGCGGCCTGGA
CGAGCTGTACGCCGAGTGGTCGGAGGTCGTGTCCACGAACTTCCGGGACGCCTCCGGGCCGGCCATGACC
GAGATCGGCGAGCAGCCGTGGGGGCGGGAGTTCGCCCTGCGCGACCCGGCCGGCAACTGCGTGCACTTCG
TGGCCGAGGAGCAGGACTGACACGTGCTACGAGATTTCGATTCCACCGCCGCCTTCTATGAAAGGTTGGG
CTTCGGAATCGTTTTCCGGGACGCCGGCTGGATGATCCTCCAGCGCGGGGATCTCATGCTGGAGTTCTTC
GCCCACCCCAACTTGTTTATTGCAGCTTATAATGGTTACAAATAAAGCAATAGCATCACAAATTTCACAA
ATAAAGCATTTTTTTCACTGCATTCTAGTTGTGGTTTGTCCAAACTCATCAATGTATCTTATCATGTCTG
TATACCGTCGACCTCTAGCTAGAGCTTGGCGTAATCATGGTCATAGCTGTTTCCTGTGTGAAATTGTTAT
CCGCTCACAATTCCACACAACATACGAGCCGGAAGCATAAAGTGTAAAGCCTGGGGTGCCTAATGAGTGA
GCTAACTCACATTAATTGCGTTGCGCTCACTGCCCGCTTTCCAGTCGGGAAACCTGTCGTGCCAGCTGCA
TTAATGAATCGGCCAACGCGCGGGGAGAGGCGGTTTGCGTATTGGGCGCTCTTCCGCTTCCTCGCTCACT
GACTCGCTGCGCTCGGTCGTTCGGCTGCGGCGAGCGGTATCAGCTCACTCAAAGGCGGTAATACGGTTAT
CCACAGAATCAGGGGATAACGCAGGAAAGAACATGTGAGCAAAAGGCCAGCAAAAGGCCAGGAACCGTAA
AAAGGCCGCGTTGCTGGCGTTTTTCCATAGGCTCCGCCCCCCTGACGAGCATCACAAAAATCGACGCTCA
AGTCAGAGGTGGCGAAACCCGACAGGACTATAAAGATACCAGGCGTTTCCCCCTGGAAGCTCCCTCGTGC
GCTCTCCTGTTCCGACCCTGCCGCTTACCGGATACCTGTCCGCCTTTCTCCCTTCGGGAAGCGTGGCGCT
TTCTCATAGCTCACGCTGTAGGTATCTCAGTTCGGTGTAGGTCGTTCGCTCCAAGCTGGGCTGTGTGCAC
GAACCCCCCGTTCAGCCCGACCGCTGCGCCTTATCCGGTAACTATCGTCTTGAGTCCAACCCGGTAAGAC
ACGACTTATCGCCACTGGCAGCAGCCACTGGTAACAGGATTAGCAGAGCGAGGTATGTAGGCGGTGCTAC
AGAGTTCTTGAAGTGGTGGCCTAACTACGGCTACACTAGAAGAACAGTATTTGGTATCTGCGCTCTGCTG
AAGCCAGTTACCTTCGGAAAAAGAGTTGGTAGCTCTTGATCCGGCAAACAAACCACCGCTGGTAGCGGTG
GTTTTTTTGTTTGCAAGCAGCAGATTACGCGCAGAAAAAAAGGATCTCAAGAAGATCCTTTGATCTTTTC
TACGGGGTCTGACGCTCAGTGGAACGAAAACTCACGTTAAGGGATTTTGGTCATGAGATTATCAAAAAGG
ATCTTCACCTAGATCCTTTTAAATTAAAAATGAAGTTTTAAATCAATCTAAAGTATATATGAGTAAACTT
GGTCTGACAGTTACCAATGCTTAATCAGTGAGGCACCTATCTCAGCGATCTGTCTATTTCGTTCATCCAT
AGTTGCCTGACTCCCCGTCGTGTAGATAACTACGATACGGGAGGGCTTACCATCTGGCCCCAGTGCTGCA
ATGATACCGCGAGACCCACGCTCACCGGCTCCAGATTTATCAGCAATAAACCAGCCAGCCGGAAGGGCCG
AGCGCAGAAGTGGTCCTGCAACTTTATCCGCCTCCATCCAGTCTATTAATTGTTGCCGGGAAGCTAGAGT
AAGTAGTTCGCCAGTTAATAGTTTGCGCAACGTTGTTGCCATTGCTACAGGCATCGTGGTGTCACGCTCG
TCGTTTGGTATGGCTTCATTCAGCTCCGGTTCCCAACGATCAAGGCGAGTTACATGATCCCCCATGTTGT
GCAAAAAAGCGGTTAGCTCCTTCGGTCCTCCGATCGTTGTCAGAAGTAAGTTGGCCGCAGTGTTATCACT
CATGGTTATGGCAGCACTGCATAATTCTCTTACTGTCATGCCATCCGTAAGATGCTTTTCTGTGACTGGT
GAGTACTCAACCAAGTCATTCTGAGAATAGTGTATGCGGCGACCGAGTTGCTCTTGCCCGGCGTCAATAC
GGGATAATACCGCGCCACATAGCAGAACTTTAAAAGTGCTCATCATTGGAAAACGTTCTTCGGGGCGAAA
ACTCTCAAGGATCTTACCGCTGTTGAGATCCAGTTCGATGTAACCCACTCGTGCACCCAACTGATCTTCA
GCATCTTTTACTTTCACCAGCGTTTCTGGGTGAGCAAAAACAGGAAGGCAAAATGCCGCAAAAAAGGGAA
TAAGGGCGACACGGAAATGTTGAATACTCATACTCTTCCTTTTTCAATATTATTGAAGCATTTATCAGGG
TTATTGTCTCATGAGCGGATACATATTTGAATGTATTTAGAAAAATAAACAAATAGGGGTTCCGCGCACA
TTTCCCCGAAAAGTGCCACCTGAC
Features (pLannotate 1.2.2; 33 found; start..end, strand, type, name):
     31..83      -  misc_feature   bom (fragment): basis of mobility region from pBR322
    238..617     +  enhancer       CMV enhancer: human cytomegalovirus immediate early enhancer
    618..817     +  promoter       CMV promoter: human cytomegalovirus (CMV) immediate early promoter
    835..1015    +  LTR            5' LTR (truncated): truncated 5' long terminal repeat (LTR) from HIV-1
   1062..1187    +  misc_feature   HIV-1 Ψ: packaging signal of human immunodeficiency virus type 1
   1171..1534    +  CDS            HIV-1 gag (fragment): gag protein from human immunodeficiency virus 1; gag
   1680..1913    +  misc_feature   RRE: The Rev response element (RRE) of HIV-1 allows for Rev-dependent mRNA export from the nucleus to the cytoplasm.
   2290..2390    +  CDS            Rev (fragment): human immunodeficiency virus 1 (HIV-1) Rev protein; rev; enhances nuclear export of unspliced and incompletely spliced viral mRNAs
   2440..2557    +  misc_feature   cPPT/CTS: central polypurine tract and central termination sequence of HIV-1
   2620..2686    +  CDS            small t antigen (fragment): SV40 (simian virus 40) small t antigen
   2693..3871    +  promoter       EF-1α promoter: strong constitutive promoter for human elongation factor EF-1α
   3888..3906    +  promoter       T7 promoter: promoter for bacteriophage T7 RNA polymerase
   3926..3962    -  misc_feature   MCS (fragment): pBluescript multiple cloning site
   3970..4680    +  CDS            NEUROG1: NGN1_HUMAN - Also known as BHLHA6, NEUROD3, NGN, NGN1. Experimental evidence at protein level: Swiss-Prot protein existence level 1. Acts as a transcriptional regulator. Involved in the initiation of neuronal differentiation. Activates transcription by binding to the E box (5'-CANNTG-3'). Associates with chromatin to enhancer regulatory elements in genes encoding key transcriptional regulators of neurogenesis (By similarity). From Homo sapiens (Human).
   4747..5769    +  CDS            hph: KHYB_ECOLX - Experimental evidence at protein level: Swiss-Prot protein existence level 1. The aminoglycoside phosphotransferases achieve inactivation of their antibiotic substrates by phosphorylation. Only phosphorylates hygromycin and closely related compounds such as demethyl analogs and destomycin. From Escherichia coli.
   5851..5964    +  CDS            nef (fragment): NEF_HV1LA - Experimental evidence at protein level: Swiss-Prot protein existence level 1. Extracellular Nef protein targets CD4(+) T-lymphocytes for apoptosis by interacting with CXCR4 surface receptors. From Human immunodeficiency virus type 1 group M subtype B (isolate Lai) (HIV-1).
   5962..5995    +  protein_bind   loxP: Cre-mediated recombination occurs in the 8-bp core sequence (GCATACAT). Cre recombinase
   6020..6200    +  LTR            5' LTR (truncated): truncated 5' long terminal repeat (LTR) from HIV-1
   6232..6456    +  polyA_signal   bGH poly(A) signal: bovine growth hormone polyadenylation signal
   6460..6481    +  promoter       SV40 promoter (fragment): SV40 enhancer and early promoter
   6502..6930    +  rep_origin     f1 ori (sequence partly withheld): f1 bacteriophage origin of replication; arrow indicates direction of (+) strand synthesis
   6944..7273    +  promoter       SV40 promoter: SV40 enhancer and early promoter
   7321..7368    +  promoter       EM7 promoter: synthetic bacterial promoter&nbsp
   7387..7761    +  CDS            BleoR: antibiotic-binding protein; Sh ble from Streptoalloteichus hindustanus; confers resistance to bleomycin, phleomycin, and Zeocin™
   7771..7896    +  CDS            ble (fragment): BLE_KLEPN - Experimental evidence at protein level: Swiss-Prot protein existence level 1. Binding protein with a strong affinity to the bleomycin family of antibiotics. Binds to CL990; an antimitotic-antibiotic compound. From Klebsiella pneumoniae.
   7891..8012    +  polyA_signal   SV40 poly(A) signal: SV40 polyadenylation signal
   8085..8101    -  protein_bind   lac operator: The lac repressor binds to the lac operator to inhibit transcription in E. coli. This inhibition can be relieved by adding lactose or isopropyl-β-D-thiogalactopyranoside (IPTG). lac repressor encoded by lacI
   8109..8139    -  promoter       lac promoter: promoter for the E. coli lac operon
   8154..8175    -  protein_bind   CAP binding site: CAP binding activates transcription in the presence of cAMP. E. coli catabolite activator protein
   8188..8280    -  CDS            lacI (fragment): lac repressor; lacI; The lac repressor binds to the lac operator to inhibit transcription in E. coli. This inhibition can be relieved by adding lactose or isopropyl-β-D-thiogalactopyranoside (IPTG).
   8463..9051    -  rep_origin     ori: high-copy-number ColE1/pMB1/pBR322/pUC origin of replication
   9222..10082   -  CDS            AmpR: β-lactamase; bla; confers resistance to ampicillin, carbenicillin, and related antibiotics
  10083..10187   -  promoter       AmpR promoter: bla
