[The description below was written by a language model from this plasmid's Addgene catalogue record and pLannotate feature annotations shown in this document.]
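Description:
EF1a_NEUROG1_P2A_Hygro_Barcode is a lentiviral transfer plasmid of about 10.2 kb for constitutive expression of human NEUROG1, a bHLH transcription factor involved in initiating neuronal differentiation, in mammalian cells. The parental backbone is not named in the record. In bacteria it is maintained through a high-copy ColE1/pUC-type origin and selected with ampicillin (AmpR), and an f1 origin is also present. The viral portion has a third-generation layout. A CMV enhancer/promoter drives a truncated HIV-1 5' LTR, followed by the Ψ packaging signal with a gag fragment, the RRE for Rev-dependent nuclear export, and the cPPT/CTS. The downstream LTR is also truncated and is preceded by a loxP site, with a bGH polyadenylation signal after it. No WPRE is annotated.

Between the LTRs, the EF-1α promoter drives the 711 bp NEUROG1 coding sequence, followed about 70 bp downstream by the hygromycin phosphotransferase gene (hph). That gap matches the P2A peptide named in the construct, although the feature table does not annotate it. The 2A link means a single transcript yields both the transcription factor and the hygromycin marker used to select transduced cells. The barcode is likewise unannotated. According to the record, it allows the transgene transcript to be detected in single-cell RNA-seq, so its position cannot be stated from the table. Outside the viral cassette, the backbone carries an SV40 promoter/EM7-driven BleoR (Zeocin) cassette, which is not listed as a selectable marker for this plasmid. The construct comes from a study of pooled overexpression screens for cellular reprogramming that combined fitness and single-cell RNA-seq readouts.
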