Addgene plasmid #120467: EF1a_NEUROG1_P2A_Hygro_Barcode
Purpose: Barcoded lentiviral vector to express NEUROG1 in mammalian cells under control of EF1a promoter. Barcoded for transcript detection in single cell RNA-seq.
Depositing lab: Prashant Mali. Depositing organization: University of California, San Diego (UCSD). Publication: Mapping Cellular Reprogramming via Pooled Overexpression Screens with Paired Fitness and Single-Cell RNA-Sequencing Readout. Parekh U, Wu Y, Zhao D, Worlikar A, Shah N, Zhang K, Mali P. Cell Syst. 2018 Nov 12. pii: S2405-4712(18)30433-2. doi: 10.1016/j.cels.2018.10.008. PubMed 30448000.
Backbone
  Vector backbone: Unknown
  Backbone size w/o insert (bp): 9514
  Vector type: Lentiviral
  Selectable markers: Hygromycin
Growth in bacteria
  Bacterial resistance: Ampicillin, 100 μg/mL
  Growth temperature: 37°C
  Growth strain: Stbl3
  Copy number: High Copy
Gene/Insert
  Gene/Insert name: NEUROG1
  Species: H. sapiens (human)
  Insert size (bp): 711
  Entrez Gene: NEUROG1 (a.k.a. AKA, Math4C, NEUROD3, bHLHa6, ngn1)
  Promoter: EF1a
  Cloning method: Gibson Cloning
  Sequencing primers: 5′ 5'-ttctcaagcctcagacagtgg-3'
Terms and licenses: Academic/Nonprofit Terms; Industry Terms: Not Available to Industry
Depositor comments: 5' cloning site: BamHI (not destroyed), 3' cloning site: BamHI (not destroyed).
How to cite: EF1a_NEUROG1_P2A_Hygro_Barcode was a gift from Prashant Mali (Addgene plasmid # 120467 ; http://n2t.net/addgene:120467 ; RRID:Addgene_120467)
