>Addgene plasmid #120467 | EF1a_NEUROG1_P2A_Hygro_Barcode | depositor partial sequence | sequence record 228769 | NEUROG1 gene
ATGCCAGCCCGCCTTGAGACCTGCATCTCCGACCTCGACTGCGCCAGCAGCAGCGGCAGTGACCTATCCG
GCTTCCTCACCGACGAGGAAGACTGTGCCAGACTCCAACAGGCAGCCTCCGCTTCGGGGCCGCCCGCGCC
GGCCCGCAGGGGCGCGCCCAATATCTCCCGGGCGTCTGAGGTTCCAGGGGCACAGGACGACGAGCAGGAG
AGGCGGCGGCGCCGCGGCCGGACGCGGGTCCGCTCCGAGGCGCTGCTGCACTCGCTGCGCAGGAGCCGGC
GCGTCAAGGCCAACGATCGCGAGCGCAACCGCATGCACAACTTGAACGCGGCCCTGGACGCACTGCGCAG
CGTGCTGCCCTCGTTCCCCGACGACACCAAGCTCACCAAAATCGAGACGCTGCGCTTCGCCTACAACTAC
ATCTGGGCTCTGGCCGAGACACTGCGCCTGGCGGATCAAGGGCTGCCCGGAGGCGGTGCCCGGGAGCGCC
TCCTGCCGCCGCAGTGCGTCCCCTGCCTGCCCGGTCCCCCAAGCCCCGCCAGCGACGCGGAGTCCTGGGG
CTCAGGTGCCGCCGCCGCCTCCCCGCTCTCTGACCCCAGTAGCCCAGCCGCCTCCGAAGACTTCACCTAC
CGCCCCGGCGACCCTGTTTTCTCCTTCCCAAGCCTGCCCAAAGACTTGCTCCACACAACGCCCTGTTTCA
TTCCTTACCAC
