>Addgene plasmid #120467 | EF1a_NEUROG1_P2A_Hygro_Barcode | depositor partial sequence | sequence record 228770 | NEUROG1 barcode
AAACTTTTCCGGTCAGGTTC
